>Addgene plasmid #133260 | pMXs_FLAG-NMNAT2 | addgene full sequence | sequence record 261724 | Addgene NGS Result
CCGAAGCCGCGCCGCGCGTCTTGTCTGCTGCAGCATCGTTCTGTGTTGTCTCTGTCTGACTGTGTTTCTG
TATTTGTCTGAAAATTAGGGCCAGACTGTTACCACTCCCTTAAGTTTGACCTTAGGTCACTGGAAAGATG
TCGAGCGGATCGCTCACAACCAGTCGGTAGATGTCAAGAAGAGACGTTGGGTTACCTTCTGCTCTGCAGA
ATGGCCAACCTTTAACGTCGGATGGCCGCGAGACGGCACCTTTAACCGAGACCTCATCACCCAGGTTAAG
ATCAAGGTCTTTTCACCTGGCCCGCATGGACACCCAGACCAGGTCCCCTACATCGTGACCTGGGAAGCCT
TGGCTTTTGACCCCCCTCCCTGGGTCAAGCCCTTTGTACACCCTAAGCCTCCGCCTCCTCTTCCTCCATC
CGCCCCGTCTCTCCCCCTTGAACCTCCTCGTTCGACCCCGCCTCGATCCTCCCTTTATCCAGCCCTCACT
CCTTCTCTAGGCGCCCCCATATGGCCATATGAGATCTTATATGGGGCACCCCCGCCCCTTGTAAACTTCC
CTGACCCTGACATGACAAGAGTTACTAACAGCCCCTCTCTCCAAGCTCACTTACAGGCTCTCTACTTAGT
CCAGCACGAAGTCTGGAGACCTCTGGCGGCAGCCTACCAAGAACAACTGGACCGACCGGTGGTACCTCAC
CCTTACCGAGTCGGCGACACAGTGTGGGTCCGCCGACACCAGACTAAGAACCTAGAACCTCGCTGGAAAG
GACCTTACACAGTCCTGCTGACCACCCCCACCGCCCTCAAAGTAGACGGCATCGCAGCTTGGATACACGC
CGCCCACGTGAAGGCTGCCGACCCCGGGGGTGGACCATCCTCTAGACTGCCGGATCTAGCTAGTTAATTA
AGGATCCGCCACCATGGACTACAAGGACCACGACGGTGACTACAAGGACCACGACATCGACTACAAGGAC
GACGACGACAAGGGGCATGGCACCGGCAGCACCGGCAGCGAATTCATGACCGAGACCACCAAGACCCACG
TTATCTTGCTCGCCTGCGGCAGCTTCAATCCCATCACCAAAGGGCACATTCAGATGTTTGAAAGAGCCAG
GGATTATCTGCACAAAACTGGAAGGTTTATTGTGATTGGCGGGATTGTCTCCCCTGTCCACGACTCCTAT
GGAAAACAGGGCCTCGTGTCAAGCCGGCACCGTCTCATCATGTGTCAGCTGGCCGTCCAGAACTCTGATT
GGATCAGGGTGGACCCTTGGGAGTGCTACCAGGACACCTGGCAGACGACCTGCAGCGTGTTGGAACACCA
CCGGGACCTCATGAAGAGGGTGACTGGCTGCATCCTCTCCAATGTCAACACACCTTCCATGACACCTGTG
ATCGGACAGCCACAAAACGAGACCCCCCAGCCCATTTACCAGAACAGCAACGTGGCCACCAAGCCCACTG
CAGCCAAGATCTTGGGGAAGGTGGGAGAAAGCCTCAGCCGGATCTGCTGTGTCCGCCCGCCGGTGGAGCG
TTTCACCTTTGTAGATGAGAATGCCAATCTGGGCACGGTGATGCGGTATGAAGAGATTGAGCTACGCATC
CTGCTGCTGTGTGGTAGTGACCTGCTGGAGTCCTTCTGCATCCCAGGGCTCTGGAACGAGGCAGATATGG
AGGTGATTGTTGGTGACTTTGGGATTGTGGTGGTGCCCCGGGATGCAGCCGACACAGACCGAATCATGAA
TCACTCCTCAATACTCCGCAAATACAAAAACAACATCATGGTGGTGAAGGATGACATCAACCATCCCATG
TCTGTTGTCAGCTCAACCAAGAGCAGGCTGGCCCTGCAGCATGGGGACGGCCATGTTGTGGATTACCTGT
CCCAGCCGGTCATCGACTACATCCTCAAAAGCCAGCTGTACATCAATGCCTCCGGCTAGGCGGCCGCTAC
GTAAATTCCGCCCCCCCCCCCCCTCTCCCTCCCCCCCCCCTAACGTTACTGGCCGAAGCCGCTTGGAATA
AGGCCGGTGTGCGTTTGTCTATATGTTATTTTCCACCATATTGCCGTCTTTTGGCAATGTGAGGGCCCGG
AAACCTGGCCCTGTCTTCTTGACGAGCATTCCTAGGGGTCTTTCCCCTCTCGCCAAAGGAATGCAAGGTC
TGTTGAATGTCGTGAAGGAAGCAGTTCCTCTGGAAGCTTCTTGAAGACAAACAACGTCTGTAGCGACCCT
TTGCAGGCAGCGGAACCCCCCACCTGGCGACAGGTGCCTCTGCGGCCAAAAGCCACGTGTATAAGATACA
CCTGCAAAGGCGGCACAACCCCAGTGCCACGTTGTGAGTTGGATAGTTGTGGAAAGAGTCAAATGGCTCT
CCTCAAGCGTATTCAACAAGGGGCTGAAGGATGCCCAGAAGGTACCCCATTGTATGGGATCTGATCTGGG
GCCTCGGTGCACATGCTTTACATGTGTTTAGTCGAGGTTAAAAAAACGTCTAGGCCCCCCGAACCACGGG
GACGTGGTTTTCCTTTGAAAAACACGATGATAATATGGCCACAACCATGGTTCCTTTGTCTCAAGAAGAA
TCCACCCTCATTGAAAGAGCAACGGCTACAATCAACAGCATCCCCATCTCTGAAGACTACAGCGTCGCCA
GCGCAGCTCTCTCTAGCGACGGCCGCATCTTCACTGGTGTCAATGTATATCATTTTACTGGGGGACCTTG
TGCAGAACTCGTGGTGCTGGGCACTGCTGCTGCTGCGGCAGCTGGCAACCTGACTTGTATCGTCGCGATC
GGAAATGAGAACAGGGGCATCTTGAGCCCCTGCGGACGGTGCCGACAGGTGCTTCTCGATCTGCATCCTG
GGATCAAAGCCATAGTGAAGGACAGTGATGGACAGCCGACGGCAGTTGGGATTCGTGAATTGCTGCCCTC
TGGTTATGTGTGGGAGGGCTAAGTCGACGATAAAATAAAAGATTTTATTTAGTCTCCAGAAAAAGGGGGG
AATGAAAGACCCCACCTGTAGGTTTGGCAAGCTAGCTTAAGTAACGCCATTTTGCAAGGCATGGAAAAAT
ACATAACTGAGAATAGAGAAGTTCAGATCAAGGTCAGGAACAGATGGAACAGCTGAATATGGGCCAAACA
GGATATCTGTGGTAAGCAGTTCCTGCCCCGGCTCAGGGCCAAGAACAGATGGAACAGCTGAATATGGGCC
AAACAGGATATCTGTGGTAAGCAGTTCCTGCCCCGGCTCAGGGCCAAGAACAGATGGTCCCCAGATGCGG
TCCAGCCCTCAGCAGTTTCTAGAGAACCATCAGATGTTTCCAGGGTGCCCCAAGGACCTGAAATGACCCT
GTGCCTTATTTGAACTAACCAATCAGTTCGCTTCTCGCTTCTGTTCGCGCGCTTCTGCTCCCCGAGCTCA
ATAAAAGAGCCCACAACCCCTCACTCGGGGCGCCAGTCCTCCGATTGACTGAGTCGCCCGGGTACCCGTG
TATCCAATAAACCCTCTTGCAGTTGCATCCGACTTGTGGTCTCGCTGTTCCTTGGGAGGGTCTCCTCTGA
GTGATTGACTACCCGTCAGCGGGGGTCTTTCACATGCAGCATGTATCAAAATTAATTTGGTTTTTTTTCT
TAAGTATTTACATTAAATGGCCATAGTTGCATTAATGAATCGGCCAACGCGCGGGGAGAGGCGGTTTGCG
TATTGGGCGCTCTTCCGCTTCCTCGCTCACTGACTCGCTGCGCTCGGTCGTTCGGCTGCGGCGAGCGGTA
TCAGCTCACTCAAAGGCGGTAATACGGTTATCCACAGAATCAGGGGATAACGCAGGAAAGAACATGTGAG
CAAAAGGCCAGCAAAAGGCCAGGAACCGTAAAAAGGCCGCGTTGCTGGCGTTTTTCCATAGGCTCCGCCC
CCCTGACGAGCATCACAAAAATCGACGCTCAAGTCAGAGGTGGCGAAACCCGACAGGACTATAAAGATAC
CAGGCGTTTCCCCCTGGAAGCTCCCTCGTGCGCTCTCCTGTTCCGACCCTGCCGCTTACCGGATACCTGT
CCGCCTTTCTCCCTTCGGGAAGCGTGGCGCTTTCTCATAGCTCACGCTGTAGGTATCTCAGTTCGGTGTA
GGTCGTTCGCTCCAAGCTGGGCTGTGTGCACGAACCCCCCGTTCAGCCCGACCGCTGCGCCTTATCCGGT
AACTATCGTCTTGAGTCCAACCCGGTAAGACACGACTTATCGCCACTGGCAGCAGCCACTGGTAACAGGA
TTAGCAGAGCGAGGTATGTAGGCGGTGCTACAGAGTTCTTGAAGTGGTGGCCTAACTACGGCTACACTAG
AAGAACAGTATTTGGTATCTGCGCTCTGCTGAAGCCAGTTACCTTCGGAAAAAGAGTTGGTAGCTCTTGA
TCCGGCAAACAAACCACCGCTGGTAGCGGTGGTTTTTTTGTTTGCAAGCAGCAGATTACGCGCAGAAAAA
AAGGATCTCAAGAAGATCCTTTGATCTTTTCTACGGGGTCTGACGCTCAGTGGAACGAAAACTCACGTTA
AGGGATTTTGGTCATGAGATTATCAAAAAGGATCTTCACCTAGATCCTTTTGCGGCCGGCCGCAAATCAA
TCTAAAGTATATATGAGTAAACTTGGTCTGACAGTTACCAATGCTTAATCAGTGAGGCACCTATCTCAGC
GATCTGTCTATTTCGTTCATCCATAGTTGCCTGACTCCCCGTCGTGTAGATAACTACGATACGGGAGGGC
TTACCATCTGGCCCCAGTGCTGCAATGATACCGCGAGACCCACGCTCACCGGCTCCAGATTTATCAGCAA
TAAACCAGCCAGCCGGAAGGGCCGAGCGCAGAAGTGGTCCTGCAACTTTATCCGCCTCCATCCAGTCTAT
TAATTGTTGCCGGGAAGCTAGAGTAAGTAGTTCGCCAGTTAATAGTTTGCGCAACGTTGTTGCCATTGCT
ACAGGCATCGTGGTGTCACGCTCGTCGTTTGGTATGGCTTCATTCAGCTCCGGTTCCCAACGATCAAGGC
GAGTTACATGATCCCCCATGTTGTGCAAAAAAGCGGTTAGCTCCTTCGGTCCTCCGATCGTTGTCAGAAG
TAAGTTGGCCGCAGTGTTATCACTCATGGTTATGGCAGCACTGCATAATTCTCTTACTGTCATGCCATCC
GTAAGATGCTTTTCTGTGACTGGTGAGTACTCAACCAAGTCATTCTGAGAATAGTGTATGCGGCGACCGA
GTTGCTCTTGCCCGGCGTCAATACGGGATAATACCGCGCCACATAGCAGAACTTTAAAAGTGCTCATCAT
TGGAAAACGTTCTTCGGGGCGAAAACTCTCAAGGATCTTACCGCTGTTGAGATCCAGTTCGATGTAACCC
ACTCGTGCACCCAACTGATCTTCAGCATCTTTTACTTTCACCAGCGTTTCTGGGTGAGCAAAAACAGGAA
GGCAAAATGCCGCAAAAAAGGGAATAAGGGCGACACGGAAATGTTGAATACTCATACTCTTCCTTTTTCA
ATATTATTGAAGCATTTATCAGGGTTATTGTCTCATGAGCGGATACATATTTGAATGTATTTAGAAAAAT
AAACAAATAGGGGTTCCGCGCACATTTCCCCGAAAAGTGCCACCTGCATAATGAAAGACCCCACCTGTAG
GTTTGGCAAGCTAGCTTAAGTAACGCCATTTTGCAAGGCATGGAAAAATACATAACTGAGAATAGAAAAG
TTCAGATCAAGGTCAGGAACAGATGGAACAGCTGAATATGGGCCAAACAGGATATCTGTGGTAAGCAGTT
CCTGCCCCGGCTCAGGGCCAAGAACAGATGGAACAGCTGAATATGGGCCAAACAGGATATCTGTGGTAAG
CAGTTCCTGCCCCGGCTCAGGGCCAAGAACAGATGGTCCCCAGATGCGGTCCAGCCCTCAGCAGTTTCTA
GAGAACCATCAGATGTTTCCAGGGTGCCCCAAGGACCTGAAATGACCCTGTGCCTTATTTGAACTAACCA
ATCAGTTCGCTTCTCGCTTCTGTTCGCGCGCTTCTGCTCCCCGAGCTCAATAAAAGAGCCCACAACCCCT
CACTCGGCGCGCCAGTCCTCCGATTGACTGAGTCGCCCGGGTACCCGTGTATCCAATAAACCCTCTTGCA
GTTGCATCCGACTTGTGGTCTCGCTGTTCCTTGGGAGGGTCTCCTCTGAGTGATTGACTACCCGTCAGCG
GGGGTCTTTCATTTGGGGGCTCGTCCGGGATCGGGAGACCCCTGCCCAGGGACCACCGACCCACCACCGG
GAGGTAAGCTGGCCAGCAACTTATCTGTGTCTGTCCGATTGTCTAGTGTCTATGACTGATTTTATGCGCC
TGCGTCGGTACTAGTTAGCTAACTAGCTCTGTATCTGGCGGACCCGTGGTGGAACTGACGAGTTCGGAAC
ACCCGGCCGCAACCCTGGGAGACGTCCCAGGGACTTCGGGGGCCGTTTTTGTGGCCCGACCTGAGTCCAA
AAATCCCGATCGTTTTGGACTCTTTGGTGCACCCCCCTAATAGGAGGGATATGTGGTTCTGGTAGGAGAC
GAGAACCTAAAACAGTTCCCGCCTCCGTCTGAATTTTTGCTTTCGGTTTGGGA
Features (pLannotate 1.2.2; 17 found; start..end, strand, type, name):
     11..30      +  misc_feature   MESV Ψ (fragment): packaging signal of murine embryonic stem cell virus
     89..505     +  CDS            gag (truncated): truncated Moloney murine leukemia virus (MMLV) gag gene lacking the start codon
    515..889     +  misc_feature   pol region: Moloney murine leukemia virus (MMLV) pol region containing the splice acceptor site
    972..992     +  CDS            FLAG (fragment): FLAG® epitope tag, followed by an enterokinase cleavage site
    993..1020    +  CDS            TDsmURFP (fragment): monomeric tandem dimer of a small ultra-red fluorescent protein derived from a cyanobacterial phycobiliprotein (Rodriguez et al., 2016)
   1026..1946    +  CDS            NMNAT2: NMNA2_HUMAN - Also known as C1orf15 From Homo sapiens (Human).
   2091..2553    +  misc_feature   IRES: internal ribosome entry site (IRES) of the encephalomyocarditis virus (EMCV)
   2573..2962    +  CDS            BSD: blasticidin S deaminase; Aspergillus terreus BSD; confers resistance to blasticidin
   3011..3132    +  LTR            3' LTR (ΔU3) (fragment): self-inactivating 3' long terminal repeat (LTR) from Moloney murine leukemia virus
   3133..3602    +  LTR            LTR: long terminal repeat from Moloney murine leukemia virus
   3668..3720    -  CDS            lacI (fragment): lac repressor; lacI; The lac repressor binds to the lac operator to inhibit transcription in E. coli. This inhibition can be relieved by adding lactose or isopropyl-β-D-thiogalactopyranoside (IPTG).
   3903..4491    -  rep_origin     ori: high-copy-number ColE1/pMB1/pBR322/pUC origin of replication
   4655..5515    -  CDS            AmpR: β-lactamase; bla; confers resistance to ampicillin, carbenicillin, and related antibiotics
   5516..5620    -  promoter       AmpR promoter: bla
   5650..6243    +  LTR            LTR: long terminal repeat from Moloney murine leukemia virus
   6306..6505    +  misc_feature   MMLV Ψ: packaging signal of Moloney murine leukemia virus (MMLV)
   6557..12      +  misc_feature   MESV Ψ (fragment) (across the origin): packaging signal of murine embryonic stem cell virus
