[The description below was written by a language model from this plasmid's Addgene catalogue record and pLannotate feature annotations shown in this document.]
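Description:
pMXs_FLAG-NMNAT2 is a Moloney murine leukemia virus-based retroviral expression vector built on the pMXs backbone for expressing human NMNAT2 with an N-terminal FLAG tag in mammalian cells. In bacteria it is maintained through a high-copy ColE1/pUC-type origin and selected with ampicillin via the β-lactamase gene and its own promoter. The sequenced plasmid is about 6.6 kb.

The retroviral cassette is flanked by MMLV long terminal repeats. Downstream of the 5′ LTR lie the MMLV packaging signal with an extended Ψ region, a truncated gag segment lacking its start codon, and a pol fragment carrying the splice acceptor. Together these elements allow the genomic RNA to be encapsidated when packaging functions are supplied in trans and support expression of the downstream insert. No separate internal promoter is annotated, so transcription is presumably driven from the 5′ LTR, as is usual for pMXs vectors. The NMNAT2 coding sequence was cloned between EcoRI and NotI sites, both retained, directly after the backbone-encoded 3xFLAG tag. The feature table detects only a FLAG fragment there, and the adjacent short hit to a fluorescent protein most likely reflects the tag or linker sequence rather than a real reporter. An EMCV IRES follows the insert and directs translation of blasticidin S deaminase from the same transcript, so blasticidin resistance is linked to NMNAT2 expression. The 3′ LTR region also carries a partial match to a self-inactivating ΔU3 annotation next to a full LTR annotation.

The plasmid is suited to producing retrovirus for stable transduction and blasticidin selection of cells expressing epitope-tagged NMNAT2. It was deposited in connection with a study of mitochondrial NAD transport.
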