Addgene plasmid #133260: pMXs_FLAG-NMNAT2
Purpose: Express FLAG-tagged NMNAT2 in mammalian cells
Depositing lab: David Sabatini. Depositing organization: Whitehead Institute for Biomedical Research. Publication: MCART1/SLC25A51 is required for mitochondrial NAD transport. Kory N, Uit de Bos J, van der Rijt S, Jankovic N, Gura M, Arp N, Pena IA, Prakash G, Chan SH, Kunchok T, Lewis CA, Sabatini DM. Sci Adv. 2020 Oct 21;6(43):eabe5310. doi: 10.1126/sciadv.abe5310. Print 2020 Oct. PubMed 33087354.
Backbone
  Vector backbone: pMXs
  Backbone manufacturer: Cell Biolabs, Inc.
  Backbone size w/o insert (bp): 5600
  Vector type: Mammalian Expression, Retroviral
  Selectable markers: Blasticidin
Growth in bacteria
  Bacterial resistance: Ampicillin, 100 μg/mL
  Growth temperature: 30°C
  Growth strain: NEB Stable
  Copy number: High Copy
Gene/Insert
  Gene/Insert name: NMNAT2
  Species: H. sapiens (human)
  Entrez Gene: NMNAT2 (a.k.a. C1orf15, PNAT2)
  Tag / fusion protein: 3xFLAG (N terminal on backbone)
  Cloning method: Restriction Enzyme; 5′ cloning site EcoRI (not destroyed); 3′ cloning site NotI (not destroyed)
  Sequencing primers: 5′ GTGGACCATCCTCTAG; 3′ GACGGCAATATGGTG
Terms and licenses: Academic/Nonprofit Terms; Industry Terms: Not Available to Industry
How to cite: pMXs_FLAG-NMNAT2 was a gift from David Sabatini (Addgene plasmid # 133260 ; http://n2t.net/addgene:133260 ; RRID:Addgene_133260)
