>Addgene plasmid #133260 | pMXs_FLAG-NMNAT2 | depositor partial sequence | sequence record 256081 | Insert
ATGACCGAGACCACCAAGACCCACGTTATCTTGCTCGCCTGCGGCAGCTTCAATCCCATCACCAAAGGGC
ACATTCAGATGTTTGAAAGAGCCAGGGATTATCTGCACAAAACTGGAAGGTTTATTGTGATTGGCGGGAT
TGTCTCCCCTGTCCACGACTCCTATGGAAAACAGGGCCTCGTGTCAAGCCGGCACCGTCTCATCATGTGT
CAGCTGGCCGTCCAGAACTCTGATTGGATCAGGGTGGACCCTTGGGAGTGCTACCAGGACACCTGGCAGA
CGACCTGCAGCGTGTTGGAACACCACCGGGACCTCATGAAGAGGGTGACTGGCTGCATCCTCTCCAATGT
CAACACACCTTCCATGACACCTGTGATCGGACAGCCACAAAACGAGACCCCCCAGCCCATTTACCAGAAC
AGCAACGTGGCCACCAAGCCCACTGCAGCCAAGATCTTGGGGAAGGTGGGAGAAAGCCTCAGCCGGATCT
GCTGTGTCCGCCCGCCGGTGGAGCGTTTCACCTTTGTAGATGAGAATGCCAATCTGGGCACGGTGATGCG
GTATGAAGAGATTGAGCTACGCATCCTGCTGCTGTGTGGTAGTGACCTGCTGGAGTCCTTCTGCATCCCA
GGGCTCTGGAACGAGGCAGATATGGAGGTGATTGTTGGTGACTTTGGGATTGTGGTGGTGCCCCGGGATG
CAGCCGACACAGACCGAATCATGAATCACTCCTCAATACTCCGCAAATACAAAAACAACATCATGGTGGT
GAAGGATGACATCAACCATCCCATGTCTGTTGTCAGCTCAACCAAGAGCAGGCTGGCCCTGCAGCATGGG
GACGGCCATGTTGTGGATTACCTGTCCCAGCCGGTCATCGACTACATCCTCAAAAGCCAGCTGTACATCA
ATGCCTCCGGCTAGGC
